Addgene plasmid #233091: pYihI-N-term K-R
Purpose: Expression of GST-YihI with N-term lysines (K) mutated to arginine (R)
Depositing lab: Michael Downey. Depositing organization: University of Ottawa. Publication: Identification of polyphosphate-binding proteins in Escherichia coli uncovers targets involved in translation control and ribosome biogenesis. Baijal K, Kore B, Abramchuk I, Denoncourt A, Han S, Simms A, Dagenais A, Long AR, Rudner AD, Lavallee-Adam M, Gray MJ, Downey M. mBio. 2025 Aug 13;16(8):e0050025. doi: 10.1128/mbio.00500-25. Epub 2025 Jul 7. PubMed 40621900.
Backbone
  Vector backbone: pGEX4T1
  Backbone size w/o insert (bp): 4958
  Total vector size (bp): 5465
  Vector type: Bacterial Expression
Growth in bacteria
  Bacterial resistance: Ampicillin, 100 μg/mL
  Growth temperature: 37°C
  Growth strain: DH5alpha
  Copy number: High Copy
Gene/Insert
  Gene/Insert name: YihI with N-term lysines (K) mutated to arginine (R)
  Species: E. coli
  Insert size (bp): 507
  Mutation: N-terminal lysine residues mutated to arginine
  Tag / fusion protein: GST (N terminal on backbone)
Resource information
  A portion of this plasmid was derived from a plasmid made by: GenScript
Terms and licenses: Academic/Nonprofit Terms; Industry Terms
Depositor comments: Please visit https://doi.org/10.1101/2025.02.12.637445 for bioRxiv preprint.
How to cite: pYihI-N-term K-R was a gift from Michael Downey (Addgene plasmid # 233091 ; http://n2t.net/addgene:233091 ; RRID:Addgene_233091)
