[The description below was written by a language model from this plasmid's Addgene catalogue record and pLannotate feature annotations shown in this document.]
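Description:
pYihI-N-term K-R is a bacterial expression plasmid built on the pGEX4T1 backbone (5,465 bp in total) for producing a mutant form of the E. coli protein YihI as a glutathione S-transferase fusion. It replicates in E. coli from a high-copy ColE1/pMB1-type origin and is selected with ampicillin through a β-lactamase gene driven by its own promoter. Annotation of the sequence also picks up backbone remnants typical of this vector family, including a lacZα segment with its lac promoter and operator, and fragments of bom, rop and yciV. None of these is part of the expression cassette.

The payload is a 507 bp yihI open reading frame placed downstream of the Schistosoma japonicum GST coding sequence, so the tag sits at the N terminus of the fusion. Transcription comes from the hybrid tac promoter, which is followed by a lac operator. The plasmid carries its own lacI gene, so the lac repressor holds expression off until it is relieved by IPTG. GST allows the fusion to be captured on glutathione resin for purification or pull-down work. YihI is annotated as a GTPase-activating protein for the Der/EngA GTPase, with a role in 50S ribosomal subunit assembly. In this variant the lysine residues in the N-terminal region have been changed to arginine, although the record does not list the individual positions. Part of the plasmid was obtained from a commercial gene synthesis supplier. The associated study concerns polyphosphate-binding proteins in E. coli, which suggests the construct is used to test how the N-terminal lysines contribute to that interaction. The record itself states the purpose only as expression of the mutant GST-YihI.
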