Features (pLannotate 1.2.2; 17 found; start..end, strand, type, name):
      1..589     +  rep_origin     ori: high-copy-number ColE1/pMB1/pBR322/pUC origin of replication
    775..826     -  misc_feature   bom (fragment): basis of mobility region from pBR322
    833..910     +  promoter       lacI promoter: lacI
    911..1993    +  CDS            lacI: lac repressor; lacI; The lac repressor binds to the lac operator to inhibit transcription in E. coli. This inhibition can be relieved by adding lactose or isopropyl-β-D-thiogalactopyranoside (IPTG).
   2006..2027    +  protein_bind   CAP binding site: CAP binding activates transcription in the presence of cAMP. E. coli catabolite activator protein
   2042..2072    +  promoter       lac promoter: promoter for the E. coli lac operon
   2080..2096    +  protein_bind   lac operator: The lac repressor binds to the lac operator to inhibit transcription in E. coli. This inhibition can be relieved by adding lactose or isopropyl-β-D-thiogalactopyranoside (IPTG). lac repressor encoded by lacI
   2116..2289    +  CDS            lacZα: LacZα fragment of β-galactosidase; lacZ fragment
   2553..2669    -  CDS            yciV (fragment): RNAAM_ECOLI - Also known as trpH From Escherichia coli (strain K12).
   2745..2773    +  promoter       tac promoter: strong E. coli promoter; hybrid between the trp and lac UV5 promoters
   2781..2797    +  protein_bind   lac operator: The lac repressor binds to the lac operator to inhibit transcription in E. coli. This inhibition can be relieved by adding lactose or isopropyl-β-D-thiogalactopyranoside (IPTG). lac repressor encoded by lacI
   2820..3473    +  CDS            GST26_SCHJA: Experimental evidence at protein level: Swiss-Prot protein existence level 1. GST isoenzymes appear to play a central role in the parasite detoxification system. Other functions are also suspected including a role in increasing the solubility of haematin in the parasite gut. From Schistosoma japonicum (Blood fluke).
   3507..4013    +  CDS            yihI: YIHI_ECOLI - Experimental evidence at protein level: Swiss-Prot protein existence level 1. A GTPase-activating protein (GAP) that modifies Der/EngA GTPase function, negatively regulating cell growth, probably via ribosome assembly. Stimulates the GTPase activity of Der; a construct missing the first 45 residues is even more stimulatory. Does not stimulate 2 other GTPases (ObgE and Era). Overexpression inhibits cell growth; precursor 16S rRNA accumulates, the 23S rRNA is 6-7 bases longer than usual, and 50S ribosomal subunits are improperly assembled, leading to 45S subunits lacking proteins L9
   4044..4083    +  CDS            rop (fragment): Rop protein, which maintains plasmids at low copy number; rop
   4185..4225    +  misc_feature   bom (fragment): basis of mobility region from pBR322
   4330..4434    +  promoter       AmpR promoter: bla
   4435..5295    +  CDS            AmpR: β-lactamase; bla; confers resistance to ampicillin, carbenicillin, and related antibiotics
>Addgene plasmid #233091 | pYihI-N-term K-R | addgene full sequence | sequence record 472237 | Addgene NGS Result
TTGAGATCCTTTTTTTCTGCGCGTAATCTGCTGCTTGCAAACAAAAAAACCACCGCTACCAGCGGTGGTT
TGTTTGCCGGATCAAGAGCTACCAACTCTTTTTCCGAAGGTAACTGGCTTCAGCAGAGCGCAGATACCAA
ATACTGTCCTTCTAGTGTAGCCGTAGTTAGGCCACCACTTCAAGAACTCTGTAGCACCGCCTACATACCT
CGCTCTGCTAATCCTGTTACCAGTGGCTGCTGCCAGTGGCGATAAGTCGTGTCTTACCGGGTTGGACTCA
AGACGATAGTTACCGGATAAGGCGCAGCGGTCGGGCTGAACGGGGGGTTCGTGCACACAGCCCAGCTTGG
AGCGAACGACCTACACCGAACTGAGATACCTACAGCGTGAGCTATGAGAAAGCGCCACGCTTCCCGAAGG
GAGAAAGGCGGACAGGTATCCGGTAAGCGGCAGGGTCGGAACAGGAGAGCGCACGAGGGAGCTTCCAGGG
GGAAACGCCTGGTATCTTTATAGTCCTGTCGGGTTTCGCCACCTCTGACTTGAGCGTCGATTTTTGTGAT
GCTCGTCAGGGGGGCGGAGCCTATGGAAAAACGCCAGCAACGCGGCCTTTTTACGGTTCCTGGCCTTTTG
CTGGCCTTTTGCTCACATGTTCTTTCCTGCGTTATCCCCTGATTCTGTGGATAACCGTATTACCGCCTTT
GAGTGAGCTGATACCGCTCGCCGCAGCCGAACGACCGAGCGCAGCGAGTCAGTGAGCGAGGAAGCGGAAG
AGCGCCTGATGCGGTATTTTCTCCTTACGCATCTGTGCGGTATTTCACACCGCATAAATTCCGACACCAT
CGAATGGCGCAAAACCTTTCGCGGTATGGCATGATAGCGCCCGGAAGAGAGTCAATTCAGGGTGGTGAAT
GTGAAACCAGTAACGTTATACGATGTCGCAGAGTATGCCGGTGTCTCTTATCAGACCGTTTCCCGCGTGG
TGAACCAGGCCAGCCACGTTTCTGCGAAAACGCGGGAAAAAGTGGAAGCGGCGATGGCGGAGCTGAATTA
CATTCCCAACCGCGTGGCACAACAACTGGCGGGCAAACAGTCGTTGCTGATTGGCGTTGCCACCTCCAGT
CTGGCCCTGCACGCGCCGTCGCAAATTGTCGCGGCGATTAAATCTCGCGCCGATCAACTGGGTGCCAGCG
TGGTGGTGTCGATGGTAGAACGAAGCGGCGTCGAAGCCTGTAAAGCGGCGGTGCACAATCTTCTCGCGCA
ACGCGTCAGTGGGCTGATCATTAACTATCCGCTGGATGACCAGGATGCCATTGCTGTGGAAGCTGCCTGC
ACTAATGTTCCGGCGTTATTTCTTGATGTCTCTGACCAGACACCCATCAACAGTATTATTTTCTCCCATG
AAGACGGTACGCGACTGGGCGTGGAGCATCTGGTCGCATTGGGTCACCAGCAAATCGCGCTGTTAGCGGG
CCCATTAAGTTCTGTCTCGGCGCGTCTGCGTCTGGCTGGCTGGCATAAATATCTCACTCGCAATCAAATT
CAGCCGATAGCGGAACGGGAAGGCGACTGGAGTGCCATGTCCGGTTTTCAACAAACCATGCAAATGCTGA
ATGAGGGCATCGTTCCCACTGCGATGCTGGTTGCCAACGATCAGATGGCGCTGGGCGCAATGCGCGCCAT
TACCGAGTCCGGGCTGCGCGTTGGTGCGGATATCTCGGTAGTGGGATACGACGATACCGAAGACAGCTCA
TGTTATATCCCGCCGTTAACCACCATCAAACAGGATTTTCGCCTGCTGGGGCAAACCAGCGTGGACCGCT
TGCTGCAACTCTCTCAGGGCCAGGCGGTGAAGGGCAATCAGCTGTTGCCCGTCTCACTGGTGAAAAGAAA
AACCACCCTGGCGCCCAATACGCAAACCGCCTCTCCCCGCGCGTTGGCCGATTCATTAATGCAGCTGGCA
CGACAGGTTTCCCGACTGGAAAGCGGGCAGTGAGCGCAACGCAATTAATGTAAGTTAGCTCACTCATTAG
GCACCCCAGGCTTTACACTTTATGCTTCCGGCTCGTATGTTGTGTGGAATTGTGAGCGGATAACAATTTC
ACACAGGAAACAGCTATGACCATGATTACGGATTCACTGGCCGTCGTTTTACAACGTCGTGACTGGGAAA
ACCCTGGCGTTACCCAACTTAATCGCCTTGCAGCACATCCCCCTTTCGCCAGCTGGCGTAATAGCGAAGA
GGCCCGCACCGATCGCCCTTCCCAACAGTTGCGCAGCCTGAATGGCGAATGGCGCTTTGCCTGGTTTCCG
GCACCAGAAGCGGTGCCGGAAAGCTGGCTGGAGTGCGATCTTCCTGAGGCCGATACTGTCGTCGTCCCCT
CAAACTGGCAGATGCACGGTTACGATGCGCCCATCTACACCAACGTGACCTATCCCATTACGGTCAATCC
GCCGTTTGTTCCCACGGAGAATCCGACGGGTTGTTACTCGCTCACATTTAATGTTGATGAAAGCTGGCTA
CAGGAAGGCCAGACGCGAATTATTTTTGATGGCGTTGGAATTAGCTTATCGACTGCACGGTGCACCAATG
CTTCTGGCGTCAGGCAGCCATCGGAAGCTGTGGTATGGCTGTGCAGGTCGTAAATCACTGCATAATTCGT
GTCGCTCAAGGCGCACTCCCGTTCTGGATAATGTTTTTTGCGCCGACATCATAACGGTTCTGGCAAATAT
TCTGAAATGAGCTGTTGACAATTAATCATCGGCTCGTATAATGTGTGGAATTGTGAGCGGATAACAATTT
CACACAGGAAACAGTATTCATGTCCCCTATACTAGGTTATTGGAAAATTAAGGGCCTTGTGCAACCCACT
CGACTTCTTTTGGAATATCTTGAAGAAAAATATGAAGAGCATTTGTATGAGCGCGATGAAGGTGATAAAT
GGCGAAACAAAAAGTTTGAATTGGGTTTGGAGTTTCCCAATCTTCCTTATTATATTGATGGTGATGTTAA
ATTAACACAGTCTATGGCCATCATACGTTATATAGCTGACAAGCACAACATGTTGGGTGGTTGTCCAAAA
GAGCGTGCAGAGATTTCAATGCTTGAAGGAGCGGTTTTGGATATTAGATACGGTGTTTCGAGAATTGCAT
ATAGTAAAGACTTTGAAACTCTCAAAGTTGATTTTCTTAGCAAGCTACCTGAAATGCTGAAAATGTTCGA
AGATCGTTTATGTCATAAAACATATTTAAATGGTGATCATGTAACCCATCCTGACTTCATGTTGTATGAC
GCTCTTGATGTTGTTTTATACATGGACCCAATGTGCCTGGATGCGTTCCCAAAATTAGTTTGTTTTAAAA
AACGTATTGAAGCTATCCCACAAATTGATAAGTACTTGAAATCCAGCAAGTATATAGCATGGCCTTTGCA
GGGCTGGCAAGCCACGTTTGGTGGTGGCGACCATCCTCCAAAATCGGATCTGGTTCCGCGTGGATCCCCG
GAATTCATGCGTCCATCATCTTCAAACTCACGCAGCCGTGGTCATGCACGAGCGCGTCGACGTACACGCG
AGGAGCTGGATCAGGAAGCTCGTGATCGCCGTCGTCAGCGACGTCGTCGTGGTCATGCGCCGGGCAGCCG
CGCAGCGGGCGGAAACACCACGTCAGGCAGCAAAGGCCAGAACGCACCAAAAGATCCACGTATTGGCAGT
AAAACCCCTATTCCATTGGGCGTGACTGAAAAAGTCACCAAACAGCACAAACCGAAGAGTGAGAAACCTA
TGCTTTCACCGCAGGCGGAGTTGGAATTACTGGAAACGGATGAGCGTCTGGATGCGCTGCTGGAACGTCT
GGAAGCAGGCGAAACCCTGAGTGCCGAAGAGCAATCCTGGGTGGATGCTAAACTGGATCGTATTGATGAG
TTGATGCAGAAACTCGGCCTCTCTTATGACGATGACGAAGAAGAGGAAGAAGACGAGAAGCAAGAAGACA
TGATGCGTCTGCTGCGGGGCAACTAAGCGGCCGCATCGTGACTGACTGACGATCTGCCTCGCGCGTTTCG
GTGATGACGGTGAAAACCTCTGACACATGCAGCTCCCGGAGACGGTCACAGCTTGTCTGTAAGCGGATGC
CGGGAGCAGACAAGCCCGTCAGGGCGCGTCAGCGGGTGTTGGCGGGTGTCGGGGCGCAGCCATGACCCAG
TCACGTAGCGATAGCGGAGTGTATAATTCTTGAAGACGAAAGGGCCTCGTGATACGCCTATTTTTATAGG
TTAATGTCATGATAATAATGGTTTCTTAGACGTCAGGTGGCACTTTTCGGGGAAATGTGCGCGGAACCCC
TATTTGTTTATTTTTCTAAATACATTCAAATATGTATCCGCTCATGAGACAATAACCCTGATAAATGCTT
CAATAATATTGAAAAAGGAAGAGTATGAGTATTCAACATTTCCGTGTCGCCCTTATTCCCTTTTTTGCGG
CATTTTGCCTTCCTGTTTTTGCTCACCCAGAAACGCTGGTGAAAGTAAAAGATGCTGAAGATCAGTTGGG
TGCACGAGTGGGTTACATCGAACTGGATCTCAACAGCGGTAAGATCCTTGAGAGTTTTCGCCCCGAAGAA
CGTTTTCCAATGATGAGCACTTTTAAAGTTCTGCTATGTGGCGCGGTATTATCCCGTGTTGACGCCGGGC
AAGAGCAACTCGGTCGCCGCATACACTATTCTCAGAATGACTTGGTTGAGTACTCACCAGTCACAGAAAA
GCATCTTACGGATGGCATGACAGTAAGAGAATTATGCAGTGCTGCCATAACCATGAGTGATAACACTGCG
GCCAACTTACTTCTGACAACGATCGGAGGACCGAAGGAGCTAACCGCTTTTTTGCACAACATGGGGGATC
ATGTAACTCGCCTTGATCGTTGGGAACCGGAGCTGAATGAAGCCATACCAAACGACGAGCGTGACACCAC
GATGCCTGCAGCAATGGCAACAACGTTGCGCAAACTATTAACTGGCGAACTACTTACTCTAGCTTCCCGG
CAACAATTAATAGACTGGATGGAGGCGGATAAAGTTGCAGGACCACTTCTGCGCTCGGCCCTTCCGGCTG
GCTGGTTTATTGCTGATAAATCTGGAGCCGGTGAGCGTGGGTCTCGCGGTATCATTGCAGCACTGGGGCC
AGATGGTAAGCCCTCCCGTATCGTAGTTATCTACACGACGGGGAGTCAGGCAACTATGGATGAACGAAAT
AGACAGATCGCTGAGATAGGTGCCTCACTGATTAAGCATTGGTAACTGTCAGACCAAGTTTACTCATATA
TACTTTAGATTGATTTAAAACTTCATTTTTAATTTAAAAGGATCTAGGTGAAGATCCTTTTTGATAATCT
CATGACCAAAATCCCTTAACGTGAGTTTTCGTTCCACTGAGCGTCAGACCCCGTAGAAAAGATCAAAGGA
TCTTC
